>Addgene plasmid #172644 | pcDNA3.1-2xFLAG-2xSTREP-CCND1(P287S) | addgene full sequence | sequence record 340131 | Addgene NGS Result
GACGGATCGGGAGATCTCCCGATCCCCTATGGTGCACTCTCAGTACAATCTGCTCTGATGCCGCATAGTT
AAGCCAGTATCTGCTCCCTGCTTGTGTGTTGGAGGTCGCTGAGTAGTGCGCGAGCAAAATTTAAGCTACA
ACAAGGCAAGGCTTGACCGACAATTGCATGAAGAATCTGCTTAGGGTTAGGCGTTTTGCGCTGCTTCGCG
ATGTACGGGCCAGATATACGCGTTGACATTGATTATTGACTAGTTATTAATAGTAATCAATTACGGGGTC
ATTAGTTCATAGCCCATATATGGAGTTCCGCGTTACATAACTTACGGTAAATGGCCCGCCTGGCTGACCG
CCCAACGACCCCCGCCCATTGACGTCAATAATGACGTATGTTCCCATAGTAACGCCAATAGGGACTTTCC
ATTGACGTCAATGGGTGGAGTATTTACGGTAAACTGCCCACTTGGCAGTACATCAAGTGTATCATATGCC
AAGTACGCCCCCTATTGACGTCAATGACGGTAAATGGCCCGCCTGGCATTATGCCCAGTACATGACCTTA
TGGGACTTTCCTACTTGGCAGTACATCTACGTATTAGTCATCGCTATTACCATGGTGATGCGGTTTTGGC
AGTACATCAATGGGCGTGGATAGCGGTTTGACTCACGGGGATTTCCAAGTCTCCACCCCATTGACGTCAA
TGGGAGTTTGTTTTGGCACCAAAATCAACGGGACTTTCCAAAATGTCGTAACAACTCCGCCCCATTGACG
CAAATGGGCGGTAGGCGTGTACGGTGGGAGGTCTATATAAGCAGAGCTCTCTGGCTAACTAGAGAACCCA
CTGCTTACTGGCTTATCGAAATTAATACGACTCACTATAGGGAGACCCAAGCTGGCTAGCGTTTAAACTT
AAGCTTACCATGGACTACAAGGACGACGATGACAAGGTACCAGGATCTGGGGATTATAAAGATGATGATG
ATAAAGGGTCGGCCGCCAGCTGGAGCCACCCTCAGTTCGAGAAGGGAGGAGGAAGCGGCGGAGGCAGCGG
AGGAGGAAGCTGGAGCCACCCGCAGTTCGAGAAAGGAGCTGGATCCAGCAGCGAACACCAGCTCCTGTGC
TGCGAAGTGGAAACCATCCGCCGCGCGTACCCCGATGCCAACCTCCTCAACGACCGGGTGCTGCGGGCCA
TGCTGAAGGCGGAGGAGACCTGCGCGCCCTCGGTGTCCTACTTCAAATGTGTGCAGAAGGAGGTCCTGCC
GTCCATGCGGAAGATCGTCGCCACCTGGATGCTGGAGGTCTGCGAGGAACAGAAGTGCGAGGAGGAGGTC
TTCCCGCTGGCCATGAACTACCTGGACCGCTTCCTGTCGCTGGAGCCCGTGAAAAAGAGCCGCCTGCAGC
TGCTGGGGGCCACTTGCATGTTCGTGGCCTCTAAGATGAAGGAGACCATCCCCCTGACGGCCGAGAAGCT
GTGCATCTACACCGACAACTCCATCCGGCCCGAGGAGCTGCTGCAAATGGAGCTGCTCCTGGTGAACAAG
CTCAAGTGGAACCTGGCCGCAATGACCCCGCACGATTTCATTGAACACTTCCTCTCCAAAATGCCAGAGG
CGGAGGAGAACAAACAGATCATCCGCAAACACGCGCAGACCTTCGTTGCCCTCTGTGCCACAGATGTGAA
GTTCATTTCCAATCCGCCCTCCATGGTGGCAGCGGGGAGCGTGGTGGCCGCAGTGCAAGGCCTGAACCTG
AGGAGCCCCAACAACTTCCTGTCCTACTACCGCCTCACACGCTTCCTCTCCAGAGTGATCAAGTGTGACC
CAGACTGCCTCCGGGCCTGCCAGGAGCAGATCGAAGCCCTGCTGGAGTCAAGCCTGCGCCAGGCCCAGCA
GAACATGGACCCCAAGGCCGCCGAGGAGGAGGAAGAGGAGGAGGAGGAGGTGGACCTGGCTTGCACAAGC
ACCGACGTGCGGGACGTGGACATCTGACTCGAGTCTAGAGGGCCCGTTTAAACCCGCTGATCAGCCTCGA
CTGTGCCTTCTAGTTGCCAGCCATCTGTTGTTTGCCCCTCCCCCGTGCCTTCCTTGACCCTGGAAGGTGC
CACTCCCACTGTCCTTTCCTAATAAAATGAGGAAATTGCATCGCATTGTCTGAGTAGGTGTCATTCTATT
CTGGGGGGTGGGGTGGGGCAGGACAGCAAGGGGGAGGATTGGGAAGACAATAGCAGGCATGCTGGGGATG
CGGTGGGCTCTATGGCTTCTGAGGCGGAAAGAACCAGCTGGGGCTCTAGGGGGTATCCCC
[124 nt withheld, positions 2301-2424]
C
[91 nt withheld, positions 2426-2516]
A
[49 nt withheld, positions 2518-2566]
CCTTTGACGTTGGAGTCCACGTTCTTT
[37 nt withheld, positions 2594-2630]
ACCCTATCTCGGTCTATTCTTTTGATTTATAAGGGATTTTGCCGATTTCGGCCTATTGGTTAAAAAATGA
GCTGATTTAACAAAAATTTAACGCGAATTAATTCTGTGGAATGTGTGTCAGTTAGGGTGTGGAAAGTCCC
CAGGCTCCCCAGCAGGCAGAAGTATGCAAAGCATGCATCTCAATTAGTCAGCAACCAGGTGTGGAAAGTC
CCCAGGCTCCCCAGCAGGCAGAAGTATGCAAAGCATGCATCTCAATTAGTCAGCAACCATAGTCCCGCCC
CTAACTCCGCCCATCCCGCCCCTAACTCCGCCCAGTTCCGCCCATTCTCCGCCCCATGGCTGACTAATTT
TTTTTATTTATGCAGAGGCCGAGGCCGCCTCTGCCTCTGAGCTATTCCAGAAGTAGTGAGGAGGCTTTTT
TGGAGGCCTAGGCTTTTGCAAAAAGCTCCCGGGAGCTTGTATATCCATTTTCGGATCTGATCAAGAGACA
GGATGAGGATCGTTTCGCATGATTGAACAAGATGGATTGCACGCAGGTTCTCCGGCCGCTTGGGTGGAGA
GGCTATTCGGCTATGACTGGGCACAACAGACAATCGGCTGCTCTGATGCCGCCGTGTTCCGGCTGTCAGC
GCAGGGGCGCCCGGTTCTTTTTGTCAAGACCGACCTGTCCGGTGCCCTGAATGAACTGCAGGACGAGGCA
GCGCGGCTATCGTGGCTGGCCACGACGGGCGTTCCTTGCGCAGCTGTGCTCGACGTTGTCACTGAAGCGG
GAAGGGACTGGCTGCTATTGGGCGAAGTGCCGGGGCAGGATCTCCTGTCATCTCACCTTGCTCCTGCCGA
GAAAGTATCCATCATGGCTGATGCAATGCGGCGGCTGCATACGCTTGATCCGGCTACCTGCCCATTCGAC
CACCAAGCGAAACATCGCATCGAGCGAGCACGTACTCGGATGGAAGCCGGTCTTGTCGATCAGGATGATC
TGGACGAAGAGCATCAGGGGCTCGCGCCAGCCGAACTGTTCGCCAGGCTCAAGGCGCGCATGCCCGACGG
CGAGGATCTCGTCGTGACCCATGGCGATGCCTGCTTGCCGAATATCATGGTGGAAAATGGCCGCTTTTCT
GGATTCATCGACTGTGGCCGGCTGGGTGTGGCGGACCGCTATCAGGACATAGCGTTGGCTACCCGTGATA
TTGCTGAAGAGCTTGGCGGCGAATGGGCTGACCGCTTCCTCGTGCTTTACGGTATCGCCGCTCCCGATTC
GCAGCGCATCGCCTTCTATCGCCTTCTTGACGAGTTCTTCTGAGCGGGACTCTGGGGTTCGAAATGACCG
ACCAAGCGACGCCCAACCTGCCATCACGAGATTTCGATTCCACCGCCGCCTTCTATGAAAGGTTGGGCTT
CGGAATCGTTTTCCGGGACGCCGGCTGGATGATCCTCCAGCGCGGGGATCTCATGCTGGAGTTCTTCGCC
CACCCCAACTTGTTTATTGCAGCTTATAATGGTTACAAATAAAGCAATAGCATCACAAATTTCACAAATA
AAGCATTTTTTTCACTGCATTCTAGTTGTGGTTTGTCCAAACTCATCAATGTATCTTATCATGTCTGTAT
ACCGTCGACCTCTAGCTAGAGCTTGGCGTAATCATGGTCATAGCTGTTTCCTGTGTGAAATTGTTATCCG
CTCACAATTCCACACAACATACGAGCCGGAAGCATAAAGTGTAAAGCCTGGGGTGCCTAATGAGTGAGCT
AACTCACATTAATTGCGTTGCGCTCACTGCCCGCTTTCCAGTCGGGAAACCTGTCGTGCCAGCTGCATTA
ATGAATCGGCCAACGCGCGGGGAGAGGCGGTTTGCGTATTGGGCGCTCTTCCGCTTCCTCGCTCACTGAC
TCGCTGCGCTCGGTCGTTCGGCTGCGGCGAGCGGTATCAGCTCACTCAAAGGCGGTAATACGGTTATCCA
CAGAATCAGGGGATAACGCAGGAAAGAACATGTGAGCAAAAGGCCAGCAAAAGGCCAGGAACCGTAAAAA
GGCCGCGTTGCTGGCGTTTTTCCATAGGCTCCGCCCCCCTGACGAGCATCACAAAAATCGACGCTCAAGT
CAGAGGTGGCGAAACCCGACAGGACTATAAAGATACCAGGCGTTTCCCCCTGGAAGCTCCCTCGTGCGCT
CTCCTGTTCCGACCCTGCCGCTTACCGGATACCTGTCCGCCTTTCTCCCTTCGGGAAGCGTGGCGCTTTC
TCATAGCTCACGCTGTAGGTATCTCAGTTCGGTGTAGGTCGTTCGCTCCAAGCTGGGCTGTGTGCACGAA
CCCCCCGTTCAGCCCGACCGCTGCGCCTTATCCGGTAACTATCGTCTTGAGTCCAACCCGGTAAGACACG
ACTTATCGCCACTGGCAGCAGCCACTGGTAACAGGATTAGCAGAGCGAGGTATGTAGGCGGTGCTACAGA
GTTCTTGAAGTGGTGGCCTAACTACGGCTACACTAGAAGAACAGTATTTGGTATCTGCGCTCTGCTGAAG
CCAGTTACCTTCGGAAAAAGAGTTGGTAGCTCTTGATCCGGCAAACAAACCACCGCTGGTAGCGGTGGTT
TTTTTGTTTGCAAGCAGCAGATTACGCGCAGAAAAAAAGGATCTCAAGAAGATCCTTTGATCTTTTCTAC
GGGGTCTGACGCTCAGTGGAACGAAAACTCACGTTAAGGGATTTTGGTCATGAGATTATCAAAAAGGATC
TTCACCTAGATCCTTTTAAATTAAAAATGAAGTTTTAAATCAATCTAAAGTATATATGAGTAAACTTGGT
CTGACAGTTACCAATGCTTAATCAGTGAGGCACCTATCTCAGCGATCTGTCTATTTCGTTCATCCATAGT
TGCCTGACTCCCCGTCGTGTAGATAACTACGATACGGGAGGGCTTACCATCTGGCCCCAGTGCTGCAATG
ATACCGCGAGACCCACGCTCACCGGCTCCAGATTTATCAGCAATAAACCAGCCAGCCGGAAGGGCCGAGC
GCAGAAGTGGTCCTGCAACTTTATCCGCCTCCATCCAGTCTATTAATTGTTGCCGGGAAGCTAGAGTAAG
TAGTTCGCCAGTTAATAGTTTGCGCAACGTTGTTGCCATTGCTACAGGCATCGTGGTGTCACGCTCGTCG
TTTGGTATGGCTTCATTCAGCTCCGGTTCCCAACGATCAAGGCGAGTTACATGATCCCCCATGTTGTGCA
AAAAAGCGGTTAGCTCCTTCGGTCCTCCGATCGTTGTCAGAAGTAAGTTGGCCGCAGTGTTATCACTCAT
GGTTATGGCAGCACTGCATAATTCTCTTACTGTCATGCCATCCGTAAGATGCTTTTCTGTGACTGGTGAG
TACTCAACCAAGTCATTCTGAGAATAGTGTATGCGGCGACCGAGTTGCTCTTGCCCGGCGTCAATACGGG
ATAATACCGCGCCACATAGCAGAACTTTAAAAGTGCTCATCATTGGAAAACGTTCTTCGGGGCGAAAACT
CTCAAGGATCTTACCGCTGTTGAGATCCAGTTCGATGTAACCCACTCGTGCACCCAACTGATCTTCAGCA
TCTTTTACTTTCACCAGCGTTTCTGGGTGAGCAAAAACAGGAAGGCAAAATGCCGCAAAAAAGGGAATAA
GGGCGACACGGAAATGTTGAATACTCATACTCTTCCTTTTTCAATATTATTGAAGCATTTATCAGGGTTA
TTGTCTCATGAGCGGATACATATTTGAATGTATTTAGAAAAATAAACAAATAGGGGTTCCGCGCACATTT
CCCCGAAAAGTGCCACCTGACGTC
Features (pLannotate 1.2.2; 22 found; start..end, strand, type, name):
     28..80      -  misc_feature   bom (fragment): basis of mobility region from pBR322
    235..614     +  enhancer       CMV enhancer: human cytomegalovirus immediate early enhancer
    615..818     +  promoter       CMV promoter: human cytomegalovirus (CMV) immediate early promoter
    814..847     +  LTR            5' LTR (truncated) (fragment): truncated 5' long terminal repeat (LTR) from HIV-1
    863..881     +  promoter       T7 promoter: promoter for bacteriophage T7 RNA polymerase
    926..946     +  CDS            FLAG (fragment): FLAG® epitope tag, followed by an enterokinase cleavage site
   1061..1080    +  CDS            Strep-Tag II (fragment): peptide that binds Strep-Tactin®, an engineered form of streptavidin
   1103..1984    +  CDS            CCND1: CCND1_HUMAN - Also known as BCL1, PRAD1. Experimental evidence at protein level: Swiss-Prot protein existence level 1. Regulatory component of the cyclin D1-CDK4 (DC) complex that phosphorylates and inhibits members of the retinoblastoma (RB) protein family including RB1 and regulates the cell-cycle during G(1)/S transition. Phosphorylation of RB1 allows dissociation of the transcription factor E2F from the RB/E2F complex and the subsequent transcription of E2F target genes which are responsible for the progression through the G(1) phase. Hypophosphorylates RB1 in early G(1) phase. Cyclin D-CD
   2031..2255    +  polyA_signal   bGH poly(A) signal: bovine growth hormone polyadenylation signal
   2259..2280    +  promoter       SV40 promoter (fragment): SV40 enhancer and early promoter
   2301..2729    +  rep_origin     f1 ori (sequence partly withheld): f1 bacteriophage origin of replication; arrow indicates direction of (+) strand synthesis
   2743..3072    +  promoter       SV40 promoter: SV40 enhancer and early promoter
   3139..3930    +  CDS            neo: KKA2_KLEPN - Also known as kan, nptII. Experimental evidence at protein level: Swiss-Prot protein existence level 1. Resistance to kanamycin, neomycin, paromomycin, ribostamycin, butirosin and gentamicin B. From Klebsiella pneumoniae.
   3954..4112    +  CDS            ble (fragment): BLE_KLEPN - Experimental evidence at protein level: Swiss-Prot protein existence level 1. Binding protein with a strong affinity to the bleomycin family of antibiotics. Binds to CL990; an antimitotic-antibiotic compound. From Klebsiella pneumoniae.
   4107..4228    +  polyA_signal   SV40 poly(A) signal: SV40 polyadenylation signal
   4301..4317    -  protein_bind   lac operator: The lac repressor binds to the lac operator to inhibit transcription in E. coli. This inhibition can be relieved by adding lactose or isopropyl-β-D-thiogalactopyranoside (IPTG). lac repressor encoded by lacI
   4325..4355    -  promoter       lac promoter: promoter for the E. coli lac operon
   4370..4391    -  protein_bind   CAP binding site: CAP binding activates transcription in the presence of cAMP. E. coli catabolite activator protein
   4404..4496    -  CDS            lacI (fragment): lac repressor; lacI; The lac repressor binds to the lac operator to inhibit transcription in E. coli. This inhibition can be relieved by adding lactose or isopropyl-β-D-thiogalactopyranoside (IPTG).
   4679..5267    -  rep_origin     ori: high-copy-number ColE1/pMB1/pBR322/pUC origin of replication
   5438..6298    -  CDS            AmpR: β-lactamase; bla; confers resistance to ampicillin, carbenicillin, and related antibiotics
   6299..6403    -  promoter       AmpR promoter: bla
