[The description below was written by a language model from this plasmid's Addgene catalogue record and pLannotate feature annotations shown in this document.]
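Description:
pcDNA3.1-2xFLAG-2xSTREP-CCND1(P287S) is a mammalian expression plasmid of about 6.4 kb built on the pcDNA3.1 backbone. It is propagated in E. coli through a high-copy ColE1/pUC-type origin and selected with ampicillin via the β-lactamase gene and its own promoter. An f1 origin is also present, a standard backbone element that allows single-stranded DNA production. For selection in mammalian cells, the backbone carries a neomycin phosphotransferase cassette driven by the SV40 enhancer/early promoter and terminated by the SV40 polyadenylation signal, conferring G418 resistance. The short annotated hits to bom, an HIV-1 LTR, ble, lacI and the lac promoter/operator region are fragments or backbone remnants and have no stated role.

The expression cassette uses the human cytomegalovirus immediate-early enhancer and promoter to drive human CCND1 (cyclin D1), with transcripts terminated by the bovine growth hormone polyadenylation signal. A T7 promoter sits just upstream of the coding region, as is standard for this backbone. The cyclin D1 open reading frame carries an N-terminal 2xFLAG-2xSTREP tandem tag. The automated annotation picks up only fragments of a FLAG and a Strep-Tag II element upstream of the CCND1 coding sequence, which is consistent with the catalogue description. The insert bears a Pro287Ser substitution near the C terminus of the protein, and the record does not state the cloning sites used.

The stated purpose is expression of tagged cyclin D1(P287S) in mammalian cells. The dual tag is suited to immunodetection and to single or sequential affinity purification on anti-FLAG and Strep-Tactin resins. The associated publication concerns regulation of D-type cyclins by the CRL4(AMBRA1) ubiquitin ligase, which suggests the mutant was used to study cyclin D1 regulation in that context, though the record does not describe the mutation's specific effect.
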