Addgene plasmid #172644: pcDNA3.1-2xFLAG-2xSTREP-CCND1(P287S)
Purpose: Expresses 2xFLAG-2xSTREP-tagged cyclin D1(P287S) in mammalian cells
Depositing lab: Michele Pagano. Depositing organization: NYU Grossman School of Medicine. Publication: CRL4(AMBRA1) is a master regulator of D-type cyclins. Simoneschi D, Rona G, Zhou N, Jeong YT, Jiang S, Milletti G, Arbini AA, O'Sullivan A, Wang AA, Nithikasem S, Keegan S, Siu Y, Cianfanelli V, Maiani E, Nazio F, Cecconi F, Boccalatte F, Fenyo D, Jones DR, Busino L, Pagano M. Nature. 2021 Apr;592(7856):789-793. doi: 10.1038/s41586-021-03445-y. Epub 2021 Apr 14. PubMed 33854235.
Backbone
  Vector backbone: pcDNA3.1
  Backbone manufacturer: Invitrogen
  Vector type: Mammalian Expression
  Selectable markers: Neomycin (select with G418)
Growth in bacteria
  Bacterial resistance: Ampicillin, 100 μg/mL
  Growth temperature: 37°C
  Growth strain: DH5alpha
  Copy number: High Copy
Gene/Insert
  Gene/Insert name: CCND1 (alt names: cyclin D1; BCL1)
  Species: H. sapiens (human)
  Mutation: Pro287Ser
  Entrez Gene: CCND1 (a.k.a. BCL1, D11S287E, PRAD1, U21B31)
  Promoter: CMV
  Tag / fusion protein: 2xFLAG-2xSTREP (N terminal on insert)
  Cloning method: Restriction Enzyme; 5′ cloning site Unknown (unknown if destroyed); 3′ cloning site Unknown (unknown if destroyed)
  Sequencing primers: 5′ CMV Forward; 3′ BGH Reverse
Terms and licenses: Academic/Nonprofit Terms; Industry Terms: Not Available to Industry
How to cite: pcDNA3.1-2xFLAG-2xSTREP-CCND1(P287S) was a gift from Michele Pagano (Addgene plasmid # 172644 ; http://n2t.net/addgene:172644 ; RRID:Addgene_172644)
